Addgene plasmid #223711: pRetroX-mCRT-GPI-IRES-DsRed
Purpose: Mammalian expression of mouse CRT-GPI
Depositing lab: Judy Lieberman. Depositing organization: Boston Children's Hospital. Publication: The NK cell receptor NKp46 recognizes ecto-calreticulin on ER-stressed cells. Sen Santara S, Lee DJ, Crespo A, Hu JJ, Walker C, Ma X, Zhang Y, Chowdhury S, Meza-Sosa KF, Lewandrowski M, Zhang H, Rowe M, McClelland A, Wu H, Junqueira C, Lieberman J. Nature. 2023 Apr;616(7956):348-356. doi: 10.1038/s41586-023-05912-0. Epub 2023 Apr 5. PubMed 37020026.
Backbone
  Vector backbone: pRetroX-IRES-DsRed
  Vector type: Mammalian Expression, Retroviral
Growth in bacteria
  Bacterial resistance: Ampicillin, 100 μg/mL
  Growth temperature: 37°C
  Growth strain: NEB Stable
  Copy number: High Copy
Gene/Insert
  Gene/Insert name: Calreticulin-GPI (alt names: calr; mus musculus)
  Species: M. musculus (mouse)
  Entrez Gene: Calr (a.k.a. CRT, Calregulin)
Terms and licenses: Academic/Nonprofit Terms; Industry Terms: Not Available to Industry
How to cite: pRetroX-mCRT-GPI-IRES-DsRed was a gift from Judy Lieberman (Addgene plasmid # 223711 ; http://n2t.net/addgene:223711 ; RRID:Addgene_223711)
