[The description below was written by a language model from this plasmid's Addgene catalogue record and pLannotate feature annotations shown in this document.]
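Description:
pRetroX-mCRT-GPI-IRES-DsRed is a Moloney murine leukemia virus-based retroviral vector, built on the pRetroX-IRES-DsRed backbone, for expressing a membrane-anchored form of mouse calreticulin in mammalian cells. In bacteria it is maintained through a high-copy ColE1/pUC-type origin and selected with ampicillin via the β-lactamase gene. Short remnants of lacZα, lacI, rop and bom, together with a lac promoter/operator, are cloning-vector leftovers outside the viral region.

The retroviral cassette lies on the reverse strand of the 7,286 nt sequence and is bounded by two MMLV long terminal repeats, one of which spans the numbering origin. Downstream of the 5′ LTR are the MMLV Ψ packaging signal, which allows the transcript to be encapsidated when packaging functions are supplied in trans, and a truncated EF-1α intron A and exon 2 segment. No separate internal promoter is annotated, so transcription presumably comes from the 5′ LTR, although the record does not state this. The insert consists of most of the mouse Calr coding sequence followed by a fragment of human CD55 (decay-accelerating factor). By general knowledge the C-terminal part of CD55 supplies a signal for attachment of a glycosylphosphatidylinositol anchor, consistent with the "GPI" in the name, and this would tether calreticulin to the outer cell surface rather than leaving it in the ER. An EMCV IRES2 element then permits translation of DsRed-Express from the same bicistronic mRNA, so red fluorescence marks transduced cells.

The stated purpose is mammalian expression of mouse CRT-GPI. The associated publication concerns recognition of cell-surface (ecto-)calreticulin by the NK cell receptor NKp46, suggesting use for enforced surface display of calreticulin on target cells.
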