Features (pLannotate 1.2.2; 20 found; start..end, strand, type, name):
    505..659     +  CDS            lacZα (fragment): LacZα fragment of β-galactosidase; lacZ fragment
    665..764     -  misc_feature   bom (fragment): basis of mobility region from pBR322
    866..901     -  CDS            rop (fragment): Rop protein, which maintains plasmids at low copy number; rop
    996..1100    +  promoter       AmpR promoter: bla
   1101..1961    +  CDS            AmpR: β-lactamase; bla; confers resistance to ampicillin, carbenicillin, and related antibiotics
   2132..2720    +  rep_origin     ori: high-copy-number ColE1/pMB1/pBR322/pUC origin of replication
   2903..2995    +  CDS            lacI (fragment): lac repressor; lacI; The lac repressor binds to the lac operator to inhibit transcription in E. coli. This inhibition can be relieved by adding lactose or isopropyl-β-D-thiogalactopyranoside (IPTG).
   3008..3029    +  protein_bind   CAP binding site: CAP binding activates transcription in the presence of cAMP. E. coli catabolite activator protein
   3044..3074    +  promoter       lac promoter: promoter for the E. coli lac operon
   3082..3098    +  protein_bind   lac operator: The lac repressor binds to the lac operator to inhibit transcription in E. coli. This inhibition can be relieved by adding lactose or isopropyl-β-D-thiogalactopyranoside (IPTG). lac repressor encoded by lacI
   3118..3138    +  CDS            lacZα (fragment): LacZα fragment of β-galactosidase; lacZ fragment
   3138..3731    -  LTR            LTR: long terminal repeat from Moloney murine leukemia virus
   3787..4461    -  CDS            DsRed-Express: DsRed-Express is a basic (constitutively fluorescent) orange fluorescent protein published in 2002, derived from Discosoma sp.. It is reported to be a rapidly-maturing tetramer with low acid sensitivity.
   4456..5035    -  misc_feature   IRES2: internal ribosome entry site (IRES) of the encephalomyocarditis virus (EMCV)
   5048..5170    -  CDS            CD55 (fragment): DAF_HUMAN - Also known as CR, DAF. Experimental evidence at protein level: Swiss-Prot protein existence level 1. (Microbial infection) Acts as a receptor for Human echoviruses 6, 7, 11, 12, 20 and 21. From Homo sapiens (Human).
   5300..6406    -  CDS            Calr (fragment): CALR_MOUSE - Experimental evidence at protein level: Swiss-Prot protein existence level 1. Calcium-binding chaperone that promotes folding, oligomeric assembly and quality control in the endoplasmic reticulum (ER) via the calreticulin/calnexin cycle. This lectin interacts transiently with almost all of the monoglucosylated glycoproteins that are synthesized in the ER (PubMed:20880849, PubMed:21652723). Interacts with the DNA- binding domain of NR3C1 and mediates its nuclear export (By similarity). Involved in maternal gene expression regulation. May participate in oocyte maturation via the reg
   6472..6501    -  exon           EF-1α exon: truncated exon 2 from human EF-1α, beginning with a GT-to-CC mutation that reduces splicing efficiency
   6502..6705    -  intron         EF-1α intron A: truncated intron upstream of the start codon of human EF-1α
   6768..7125    -  misc_feature   MMLV Ψ: packaging signal of Moloney murine leukemia virus (MMLV)
   7188..493     -  LTR            LTR (across the origin): long terminal repeat from Moloney murine leukemia virus
>Addgene plasmid #223711 | pRetroX-mCRT-GPI-IRES-DsRed | addgene full sequence | sequence record 446903 | Addgene NGS Result
GGATACACGGGTACCCGGGCGACTCAGTCAATCGGAGGACTGGCGCGCCGAGTGAGGGGTTGTGGGCTCT
TTTATTGAGCCCGGGGAGCAGAAGCGCGCGAACAGAAGCGAGAAGCGAACTGATTGGTTAGTTCAAATAA
GGCACAGGGTCATTTCAGGTCCTTGGGGCACCCTGGAAACATCTGATGGTTCTCTAGAAACTGCTGAGGG
CTGGACCGCATCTGGGGACCATCTGTTCTTGGCCCTGAGCCGGGGCAGGAACTGCTTACCACAGATATCC
TGTTTGGCCCATATTCAGCTGTTCCATCTGTTCTTGGCCCTGAGCCGGGGCAGGAACTGCTTACCACAGA
TATCCTGTTTGGCCCATATTCAGCTGTTCCATCTGTTCCTGACCTTGATCTGAACTTTTCTATTCTCAGT
TATGTATTTTTCCATGCCTTGCAAAATGGCGTTACTTAAGCTAGCTTGCCAAACCTACAGGTGGGGTCTT
TCACATAAGCTTGGCACTGGCCGTCGTTTTACAACGTCGTGACTGGGAAAACCCTGGCGTTACCCAACTT
AATCGCCTTGCAGCACATCCCCCTTTCGCCAGCTGGCGTAATAGCGAAGAGGCCCGCACCGATCGCCCTT
CCCAACAGTTGCGCAGCCTGAATGGCGAATGGCGCCTGATGCGGTATTTTCTCCTTACGCATCTGTGCGG
TATTTCACACCGCATATGGTGCACTCTCAGTACAATCTGCTCTGATGCCGCATAGTTAAGCCAGCCCCGA
CACCCGCCAACACCCGCTGACGCGCCCTGACGGGCTTGTCTGCTCCCGGCATCCGCTTACAGACAAGCTG
TGACCGTCTCCGGGAGCTGCATGTGTCAGAGGTTTTCACCGTCATCACCGAAACGCGCGAGACGAAAGGG
CCTCGTGATACGCCTATTTTTATAGGTTAATGTCATGATAATAATGGTTTCTTAGACGTCAGGTGGCACT
TTTCGGGGAAATGTGCGCGGAACCCCTATTTGTTTATTTTTCTAAATACATTCAAATATGTATCCGCTCA
TGAGACAATAACCCTGATAAATGCTTCAATAATATTGAAAAAGGAAGAGTATGAGTATTCAACATTTCCG
TGTCGCCCTTATTCCCTTTTTTGCGGCATTTTGCCTTCCTGTTTTTGCTCACCCAGAAACGCTGGTGAAA
GTAAAAGATGCTGAAGATCAGTTGGGTGCACGAGTGGGTTACATCGAACTGGATCTCAACAGCGGTAAGA
TCCTTGAGAGTTTTCGCCCCGAAGAACGTTTTCCAATGATGAGCACTTTTAAAGTTCTGCTATGTGGCGC
GGTATTATCCCGTATTGACGCCGGGCAAGAGCAACTCGGTCGCCGCATACACTATTCTCAGAATGACTTG
GTTGAGTACTCACCAGTCACAGAAAAGCATCTTACGGATGGCATGACAGTAAGAGAATTATGCAGTGCTG
CCATAACCATGAGTGATAACACTGCGGCCAACTTACTTCTGACAACGATCGGAGGACCGAAGGAGCTAAC
CGCTTTTTTGCACAACATGGGGGATCATGTAACTCGCCTTGATCGTTGGGAACCGGAGCTGAATGAAGCC
ATACCAAACGACGAGCGTGACACCACGATGCCTGTAGCAATGGCAACAACGTTGCGCAAACTATTAACTG
GCGAACTACTTACTCTAGCTTCCCGGCAACAATTAATAGACTGGATGGAGGCGGATAAAGTTGCAGGACC
ACTTCTGCGCTCGGCCCTTCCGGCTGGCTGGTTTATTGCTGATAAATCTGGAGCCGGTGAGCGTGGGTCT
CGCGGTATCATTGCAGCACTGGGGCCAGATGGTAAGCCCTCCCGTATCGTAGTTATCTACACGACGGGGA
GTCAGGCAACTATGGATGAACGAAATAGACAGATCGCTGAGATAGGTGCCTCACTGATTAAGCATTGGTA
ACTGTCAGACCAAGTTTACTCATATATACTTTAGATTGATTTAAAACTTCATTTTTAATTTAAAAGGATC
TAGGTGAAGATCCTTTTTGATAATCTCATGACCAAAATCCCTTAACGTGAGTTTTCGTTCCACTGAGCGT
CAGACCCCGTAGAAAAGATCAAAGGATCTTCTTGAGATCCTTTTTTTCTGCGCGTAATCTGCTGCTTGCA
AACAAAAAAACCACCGCTACCAGCGGTGGTTTGTTTGCCGGATCAAGAGCTACCAACTCTTTTTCCGAAG
GTAACTGGCTTCAGCAGAGCGCAGATACCAAATACTGTTCTTCTAGTGTAGCCGTAGTTAGGCCACCACT
TCAAGAACTCTGTAGCACCGCCTACATACCTCGCTCTGCTAATCCTGTTACCAGTGGCTGCTGCCAGTGG
CGATAAGTCGTGTCTTACCGGGTTGGACTCAAGACGATAGTTACCGGATAAGGCGCAGCGGTCGGGCTGA
ACGGGGGGTTCGTGCACACAGCCCAGCTTGGAGCGAACGACCTACACCGAACTGAGATACCTACAGCGTG
AGCTATGAGAAAGCGCCACGCTTCCCGAAGGGAGAAAGGCGGACAGGTATCCGGTAAGCGGCAGGGTCGG
AACAGGAGAGCGCACGAGGGAGCTTCCAGGGGGAAACGCCTGGTATCTTTATAGTCCTGTCGGGTTTCGC
CACCTCTGACTTGAGCGTCGATTTTTGTGATGCTCGTCAGGGGGGCGGAGCCTATGGAAAAACGCCAGCA
ACGCGGCCTTTTTACGGTTCCTGGCCTTTTGCTGGCCTTTTGCTCACATGTTCTTTCCTGCGTTATCCCC
TGATTCTGTGGATAACCGTATTACCGCCTTTGAGTGAGCTGATACCGCTCGCCGCAGCCGAACGACCGAG
CGCAGCGAGTCAGTGAGCGAGGAAGCGGAAGAGCGCCCAATACGCAAACCGCCTCTCCCCGCGCGTTGGC
CGATTCATTAATGCAGCTGGCACGACAGGTTTCCCGACTGGAAAGCGGGCAGTGAGCGCAACGCAATTAA
TGTGAGTTAGCTCACTCATTAGGCACCCCAGGCTTTACACTTTATGCTTCCGGCTCGTATGTTGTGTGGA
ATTGTGAGCGGATAACAATTTCACACAGGAAACAGCTATGACCATGATTACGAATTCAATGAAAGACCCC
CGCTGACGGGTAGTCAATCACTCAGAGGAGACCCTCCCAAGGAACAGCGAGACCACAAGTCGGATGCAAC
TGCAAGAGGGTTTATTGGATACACGGGTACCCGGGCGACTCAGTCAATCGGAGGACTGGCGCCCCGAGTG
AGGGGTTGTGGGCTCTTTTATTGAGCTCGGGGAGCAGAAGCGCGCGAACAGAAGCGAGAAGCGAACTGAT
TGGTTAGTTCAAATAAGGCACAGGGTCATTTCAGGTCCTTGGGGCACCCTGGAAACATCTGATGGTTCTC
TAGAAACTGCTGAGGGCTGGACCGCATCTGGGGACCATCTGTTCTTGGCCCTGAGCCGGGGCAGGAACTG
CTTACCACAGATATCCTGTTTGGCCCATATTCAGCTGTTCCATCTGTTCTTGGCCCTGAGCCGGGGCAGG
AACTGCTTACCACAGATATCCTGTTTGGCCCATATTCAGCTGTTCCATCTGTTCCTGACCTTGATCTGAA
CTTCTCTATTCTCAGTTATGTATTTTTCCATGCCTTGCAAAATGGCGTTACTTAAGCTAGCTTGCCAAAC
CTACAGGTGGGGTCTTTCATTCCCCCCTTTTTCTGGAGACTAAATAAAATCTTTTATTTTATCCTCGAGC
ATTCTACAGGAACAGGTGGTGGCGGCCCTCGGCGCGCTCGTACTGCTCCACGATGGTGTAGTCCTCGTTG
TGGGAGGTGATGTCCAGCTTGGAGTCCACGTAGTAGTAGCCGGGCAGCTGCACGGGCTTCTTGGCCATAT
AGATAGACTTGAACTCCACCAGGTAGTGGCCGCCGTCCTTCAGCTTCAGGGCCTTGTGGATCTCGCCCTT
CAGCACGCCGTCGCGGGGGTACAGGCGCTCGGTGGAGGCCTCCCAGCCCATAGTCTTCTTCTGCATTACG
GGGCCGTCGGAGGGGAAGTTCACGCCGATGAACTTCACCTTGTAGATGAAGGAGCCGTCCTGCAGGGAGG
AGTCCTGGGTCACGGTCACCACGCCGCCGTCCTCGAAGTTCATCACGCGCTCCCACTTGAAGCCCTCGGG
GAAGGACAGCTTCTTGTAGTCGGGGATGTCGGCGGGGTGCTTCACGTACACCTTGGAGCCGTACTGGAAC
TGGGGGGACAGGATGTCCCAGGCGAAGGGCAGGGGGCCGCCCTTGGTCACCTTCAGCTTGGCGGTCTGGG
TGCCCTCGTAGGGGCGGCCCTCGCCCTCGCCCTCGATCTCGAACTCGTGGCCGTTCACGGAGCCCTCCAT
GCGCACCTTGAAGCGCATGAACTCCTTGATGACGTCCTCGGAGGAGGCCATATTATCATCGTGTTTTTCA
AAGGAAAACCACGTCCCCGTGGTTCGGGGGGCCTAGACGTTTTTTAACCTCGACTAAACACATGTAAAGC
ATGTGCACCGAGGCCCCAGATCAGATCCCATACAATGGGGTACCTTCTGGGCATCCTTCAGCCCCTTGTT
GAATACGCTTGAGGTGAGCCATTTGACTCTTTCCACAACTATCCAACTCACAACGTGGCACTGGGGTTGT
GCCGCCTTTGCAGGTGTATCTTATACACGTGGCTTTTGGCCGCAGAGGCACCTGTCGCCAGGTGGGGGGT
TCCGCTGCCTGCAAAGGGTCGCTACAGACGTTGTTTGTCTTCAAGAAGCTTCCAGAGGAACTGCTTCCTT
CACGACATTCAACAGACCTTGCATTCCTTTGGCGAGAGGGGAAAGACCCCTAGGAATGCTCGTCAAGAAG
ACAGGGCCAGGTTTCCGGGCCCTCACATTGCCAAAAGACGGCAATATGGTGGAAAATAACATATAGACAA
ACGCACACCGGCCTTATTCCAAGCGGCTTCGGCCAGTAACGTTAGGGGGGGGGGAGGGAGAGGGGCACGG
ATCCCTAGGTCAGCAGGCCCATGGTCACCAGGGTGCCCAGCAGGCCGGTCAGGGTGAAGCAGGTGTGGCC
GCTCAGCAGCCTGGTGGTGCCGCTGGTGGTGCCGCTGCCCTTGTTAGGGGTGGTCTCGTGGGCTTGGCCA
GGGGATTCTTCCTCATCTTCCTCCTTCTCATCTTCTTCATCCTCATCTTCATCTCTGTCATCATCATCCT
CTTTATCCTCAGCTTCTTCTTCCTCTTTACGCTTCTTGTCCTCTTCTTCTTCCTTAAGCCTCTGCTCCTC
ATCCTGCTTGTCCTTCATCTGCTTCTCTGCAGCCTTGGTAACACCCCACGTCTCATTGCCAAACTCCTCT
GCATAGGCCTCATCATTGGTGATGAGGAAATTGTCAAAGATTGTCCCGGACTTGACCTGCCAGAGATCTA
GGCCCAGTACAGCAAAACTATCATAGGCATAGATATTTGCATCGGGGGAGTATTCAGGGTTGTCAATTTC
TGGGTGTATCCAGGTACCCTTGTAATCTGGGTTGTCAATTTGACGTGGTTTCCACTCGCCCTTGTATTCA
GGATTTTGAATCACTGGTGGTTCCCACTCTCCATCCATCTCTTCATCCCAGTCCTCAGGCTTCTTAGCAT
CAGGGTCAGGGATGTGCTCTGGCTTGTCCCAGTCCTCAGGCTTGGAATCTGTGGGGTCATCGATCTTGGC
TCGTTCATCCCAGTCTTCCGGCTTGGCAGCATCAGGGTCCTTTATCTTCTTGGGTGGCAGAAAGTCCCAA
TCATCCTCCAAGGAGCCTGACTCCACCTGGCTGTTGTCAATTTTCACCTCATAGGTGTTGTCTGGCCGCA
CAATCAGTGTGTATAGGTGTGTGAATTCATCATCCTTACACCGGATATCCTTGTTGATCAGCACATTCTT
GCCCTTGTAGTTAAAGATGACATGAACCTTCTTGGTGCCAGGACCGCAGATGTCCGGACCAAACATGATG
TTATATTCTGAGTCTCCATGCATGTCCTTCTGGTCCAAGCCACTCGGAAACAGCTTCACGTAGCCGCCCC
CACAGTCGATATTCTGCTCATGCTTCACCGTGAACTGTACCACCAGTGTCTGGCCCTTATTGCTGAAGGG
TTCGAATTTGGCGGACAGTGCGTAAAATCGGGCATCTTGGCTTGTCTGCAGCCCTTTATCCTTCTCCAGG
TCCCCGTAAAATTTGCCAGAACTGAGGACAAATTTGCCAAAATCGGACTTATGTTTGGATTCGACCCAGC
GGTTGGTCCAGGCATCTCCGTCCAAGAACTGCTCTTTGAAATAGATGGCAGGGTCTGCGGCGGCCAGGCC
GAGGAGGCCAAGCAGGAGCGGCACCGAAAGGAGCATCTCGAGCCGCGGGCCCACGTGAGATCCGAGCTCG
GTACCAAGCTTAAGTTTGGGAATTCGATTTTTTTGGCTTTTAGGGGTAGTTTTCACGACGGCTGAAATGG
AAGAAAAAAACTTTGAACCACTGTCTGAGGCTTGAGAATGAACCAAGATCCAAACTCAAAAAGGGCAAAT
TCCAAGGAGAATTACATCAAGTGCCAAGCTGGCCTAACTTCAGTCTCCACCCACTCAGTGTGGGGAAACT
CCATCGCATAAAACCCCTCCCCCCAACCTAAAGACGACGTACTCCAAAAGCTCGACACGCGTATTTTCAG
ACAAATACAGAAACACAGTCAGACAGAGACAACACAGAACGATGCTGCAGCAGACAAGACGCGCGGCGCG
GCTTCGGTCCCAAACCGAAAGCAAAAATTCAGACGGAGGCGGGAACTGTTTTAGGTTCTCGTCTCCTACC
AGAACCACATATCCCTCCTCTAAGGGGGGTGCACCAAAGAGTCCAAAACGATCGGGATTTTTGGACTCAG
GTCGGGCCACAAAAACGGCCCCCGAAGTCCCTGGGACGTCTCCCAGGGTTGCGGCCGGGTGTTCCGAACT
CGTCAGTTCCACCACGGGTCCGCCAGATACAGAGCTAGTTAGCTAACTAGTACCGACGCAGGCGCATAAA
ATCAGTCATAGACACTAGACAATCGGACAGACACAGATAAGTTGCTGGCCAGCTTACCTCCCGGTGGTGG
GTCGGTGGTCCCTGGGCAGGGGTCTCCCGATCCCGGACGAGCCCCCAAATGAAAGACCCCCGCTGACGGG
TAGTCAATCACTCAGAGGAGACCCTCCCAAGGAACAGCGAGGCCACAAGTCGGATGCAACTGCAAGAGGG
TTTATT
